>Addgene plasmid #127908 | pSpCas9(BB)-2A-Blast_HP1beta_gRNA | addgene full sequence | sequence record 249780 | Addgene NGS Result
GAGGGCCTATTTCCCATGATTCCTTCATATTTGCATATACGATACAAGGCTGTTAGAGAGATAATTGGAA
TTAATTTGACTGTAAACACAAAGATATTAGTACAAAATACGTGACGTAGAAAGTAATAATTTCTTGGGTA
GTTTGCAGTTTTAAAATTATGTTTTAAAATGGACTATCATATGCTTACCGTAACTTGAAAGTATTTCGAT
TTCTTGGCTTTATATATCTTGTGGAAAGGACGAAACACCGGGTGCTAGAAGAGGAGGAAGGTTTTAGAGC
TAGAAATAGCAAGTTAAAATAAGGCTAGTCCGTTATCAACTTGAAAAAGTGGCACCGAGTCGGTGCTTTT
TTGTTTTAGAGCTAGAAATAGCAAGTTAAAATAAGGCTAGTCCGTTTTTAGCGCGTGCGCCAATTCTGCA
GACAAATGGCTCTAGAGGTACCCGTTACATAACTTACGGTAAATGGCCCGCCTGGCTGACCGCCCAACGA
CCCCCGCCCATTGACGTCAATAGTAACGCCAATAGGGACTTTCCATTGACGTCAATGGGTGGAGTATTTA
CGGTAAACTGCCCACTTGGCAGTACATCAAGTGTATCATATGCCAAGTACGCCCCCTATTGACGTCAATG
ACGGTAAATGGCCCGCCTGGCATTGTGCCCAGTACATGACCTTATGGGACTTTCCTACTTGGCAGTACAT
CTACGTATTAGTCATCGCTATTACCATGGTCGAGGTGAGCCCCACGTTCTGCTTCACTCTCCCCATCTCC
CCCCCCTCCCCACCCCCAATTTTGTATTTATTTATTTTTTAATTATTTTGTGCAGCGATGGGGGCGGGGG
GGGGGGGGGGGCGCGCGCCRGGCGGGGCGGGGCGGGGCGRGGGGCGGGGCGGGGCGAGGCGGAGAGGTGC
GGCGGCAGCCAATCAGAGCGGCGCGCTCCGAAAGTTTCCTTTTATGGCGAGGCGGCGGCGGCGGCGGCCC
TATAAAAAGCGAAGCGCGCGGCGGGCGGGAGTCGCTGCGCGCTGCCTTCGCCCCGTGCCCCGCTCCGCCG
CCGCCTCGCGCCGCCCGCCCCGGCTCTGACTGACCGCGTTACTCCCACAGGTGAGCGGGCGGGACGGCCC
TTCTCCTCCGGGCTGTAATTAGCTGAGCAAGAGGTAAGGGTTTAAGGGATGGTTGGTTGGTGGGGTATTA
ATGTTTAATTACCTGGAGCACCTGCCTGAAATCACTTTTTTTCAGGTTGGACCGGTGCCACCATGGACTA
TAAGGACCACGACGGAGACTACAAGGATCATGATATTGATTACAAAGACGATGACGATAAGATGGCCCCA
AAGAAGAAGCGGAAGGTCGGTATCCACGGAGTCCCAGCAGCCGACAAGAAGTACAGCATCGGCCTGGACA
TCGGCACCAACTCTGTGGGCTGGGCCGTGATCACCGACGAGTACAAGGTGCCCAGCAAGAAATTCAAGGT
GCTGGGCAACACCGACCGGCACAGCATCAAGAAGAACCTGATCGGAGCCCTGCTGTTCGACAGCGGCGAA
ACAGCCGAGGCCACCCGGCTGAAGAGAACCGCCAGAAGAAGATACACCAGACGGAAGAACCGGATCTGCT
ATCTGCAAGAGATCTTCAGCAACGAGATGGCCAAGGTGGACGACAGCTTCTTCCACAGACTGGAAGAGTC
CTTCCTGGTGGAAGAGGATAAGAAGCACGAGCGGCACCCCATCTTCGGCAACATCGTGGACGAGGTGGCC
TACCACGAGAAGTACCCCACCATCTACCACCTGAGAAAGAAACTGGTGGACAGCACCGACAAGGCCGACC
TGCGGCTGATCTATCTGGCCCTGGCCCACATGATCAAGTTCCGGGGCCACTTCCTGATCGAGGGCGACCT
GAACCCCGACAACAGCGACGTGGACAAGCTGTTCATCCAGCTGGTGCAGACCTACAACCAGCTGTTCGAG
GAAAACCCCATCAACGCCAGCGGCGTGGACGCCAAGGCCATCCTGTCTGCCAGACTGAGCAAGAGCAGAC
GGCTGGAAAATCTGATCGCCCAGCTGCCCGGCGAGAAGAAGAATGGCCTGTTCGGAAACCTGATTGCCCT
GAGCCTGGGCCTGACCCCCAACTTCAAGAGCAACTTCGACCTGGCCGAGGATGCCAAACTGCAGCTGAGC
AAGGACACCTACGACGACGACCTGGACAACCTGCTGGCCCAGATCGGCGACCAGTACGCCGACCTGTTTC
TGGCCGCCAAGAACCTGTCCGACGCCATCCTGCTGAGCGACATCCTGAGAGTGAACACCGAGATCACCAA
GGCCCCCCTGAGCGCCTCTATGATCAAGAGATACGACGAGCACCACCAGGACCTGACCCTGCTGAAAGCT
CTCGTGCGGCAGCAGCTGCCTGAGAAGTACAAAGAGATTTTCTTCGACCAGAGCAAGAACGGCTACGCCG
GCTACATTGACGGCGGAGCCAGCCAGGAAGAGTTCTACAAGTTCATCAAGCCCATCCTGGAAAAGATGGA
CGGCACCGAGGAACTGCTCGTGAAGCTGAACAGAGAGGACCTGCTGCGGAAGCAGCGGACCTTCGACAAC
GGCAGCATCCCCCACCAGATCCACCTGGGAGAGCTGCACGCCATTCTGCGGCGGCAGGAAGATTTTTACC
CATTCCTGAAGGACAACCGGGAAAAGATCGAGAAGATCCTGACCTTCCGCATCCCCTACTACGTGGGCCC
TCTGGCCAGGGGAAACAGCAGATTCGCCTGGATGACCAGAAAGAGCGAGGAAACCATCACCCCCTGGAAC
TTCGAGGAAGTGGTGGACAAGGGCGCTTCCGCCCAGAGCTTCATCGAGCGGATGACCAACTTCGATAAGA
ACCTGCCCAACGAGAAGGTGCTGCCCAAGCACAGCCTGCTGTACGAGTACTTCACCGTGTATAACGAGCT
GACCAAAGTGAAATACGTGACCGAGGGAATGAGAAAGCCCGCCTTCCTGAGCGGCGAGCAGAAAAAGGCC
ATCGTGGACCTGCTGTTCAAGACCAACCGGAAAGTGACCGTGAAGCAGCTGAAAGAGGACTACTTCAAGA
AAATCGAGTGCTTCGACTCCGTGGAAATCTCCGGCGTGGAAGATCGGTTCAACGCCTCCCTGGGCACATA
CCACGATCTGCTGAAAATTATCAAGGACAAGGACTTCCTGGACAATGAGGAAAACGAGGACATTCTGGAA
GATATCGTGCTGACCCTGACACTGTTTGAGGACAGAGAGATGATCGAGGAACGGCTGAAAACCTATGCCC
ACCTGTTCGACGACAAAGTGATGAAGCAGCTGAAGCGGCGGAGATACACCGGCTGGGGCAGGCTGAGCCG
GAAGCTGATCAACGGCATCCGGGACAAGCAGTCCGGCAAGACAATCCTGGATTTCCTGAAGTCCGACGGC
TTCGCCAACAGAAACTTCATGCAGCTGATCCACGACGACAGCCTGACCTTTAAAGAGGACATCCAGAAAG
CCCAGGTGTCCGGCCAGGGCGATAGCCTGCACGAGCACATTGCCAATCTGGCCGGCAGCCCCGCCATTAA
GAAGGGCATCCTGCAGACAGTGAAGGTGGTGGACGAGCTCGTGAAAGTGATGGGCCGGCACAAGCCCGAG
AACATCGTGATCGAAATGGCCAGAGAGAACCAGACCACCCAGAAGGGACAGAAGAACAGCCGCGAGAGAA
TGAAGCGGATCGAAGAGGGCATCAAAGAGCTGGGCAGCCAGATCCTGAAAGAACACCCCGTGGAAAACAC
CCAGCTGCAGAACGAGAAGCTGTACCTGTACTACCTGCAGAATGGGCGGGATATGTACGTGGACCAGGAA
CTGGACATCAACCGGCTGTCCGACTACGATGTGGACCATATCGTGCCTCAGAGCTTTCTGAAGGACGACT
CCATCGACAACAAGGTGCTGACCAGAAGCGACAAGAACCGGGGCAAGAGCGACAACGTGCCCTCCGAAGA
GGTCGTGAAGAAGATGAAGAACTACTGGCGGCAGCTGCTGAACGCCAAGCTGATTACCCAGAGAAAGTTC
GACAATCTGACCAAGGCCGAGAGAGGCGGCCTGAGCGAACTGGATAAGGCCGGCTTCATCAAGAGACAGC
TGGTGGAAACCCGGCAGATCACAAAGCACGTGGCACAGATCCTGGACTCCCGGATGAACACTAAGTACGA
CGAGAATGACAAGCTGATCCGGGAAGTGAAAGTGATCACCCTGAAGTCCAAGCTGGTGTCCGATTTCCGG
AAGGATTTCCAGTTTTACAAAGTGCGCGAGATCAACAACTACCACCACGCCCACGACGCCTACCTGAACG
CCGTCGTGGGAACCGCCCTGATCAAAAAGTACCCTAAGCTGGAAAGCGAGTTCGTGTACGGCGACTACAA
GGTGTACGACGTGCGGAAGATGATCGCCAAGAGCGAGCAGGAAATCGGCAAGGCTACCGCCAAGTACTTC
TTCTACAGCAACATCATGAACTTTTTCAAGACCGAGATTACCCTGGCCAACGGCGAGATCCGGAAGCGGC
CTCTGATCGAGACAAACGGCGAAACCGGGGAGATCGTGTGGGATAAGGGCCGGGATTTTGCCACCGTGCG
GAAAGTGCTGAGCATGCCCCAAGTGAATATCGTGAAAAAGACCGAGGTGCAGACAGGCGGCTTCAGCAAA
GAGTCTATCCTGCCCAAGAGGAACAGCGATAAGCTGATCGCCAGAAAGAAGGACTGGGACCCTAAGAAGT
ACGGCGGCTTCGACAGCCCCACCGTGGCCTATTCTGTGCTGGTGGTGGCCAAAGTGGAAAAGGGCAAGTC
CAAGAAACTGAAGAGTGTGAAAGAGCTGCTGGGGATCACCATCATGGAAAGAAGCAGCTTCGAGAAGAAT
CCCATCGACTTTCTGGAAGCCAAGGGCTACAAAGAAGTGAAAAAGGACCTGATCATCAAGCTGCCTAAGT
ACTCCCTGTTCGAGCTGGAAAACGGCCGGAAGAGAATGCTGGCCTCTGCCGGCGAACTGCAGAAGGGAAA
CGAACTGGCCCTGCCCTCCAAATATGTGAACTTCCTGTACCTGGCCAGCCACTATGAGAAGCTGAAGGGC
TCCCCCGAGGATAATGAGCAGAAACAGCTGTTTGTGGAACAGCACAAGCACTACCTGGACGAGATCATCG
AGCAGATCAGCGAGTTCTCCAAGAGAGTGATCCTGGCCGACGCTAATCTGGACAAAGTGCTGTCCGCCTA
CAACAAGCACCGGGATAAGCCCATCAGAGAGCAGGCCGAGAATATCATCCACCTGTTTACCCTGACCAAT
CTGGGAGCCCCTGCCGCCTTCAAGTACTTTGACACCACCATCGACCGGAAGAGGTACACCAGCACCAAAG
AGGTGCTGGACGCCACCCTGATCCACCAGAGCATCACCGGCCTGTACGAGACACGGATCGACCTGTCTCA
GCTGGGAGGCGACAAAAGGCCGGCGGCCACGAAAAAGGCCGGCCAGGCAAAAAAGAAAAAGGAATTCGGC
GCAACAAACTTCTCTCTGCTGAAACAAGCCGGAGATGTCGAAGAGAATCCTGGACCGGCCAAGCCTTTGT
CTCAAGAAGAATCCACCCTCATTGAAAGAGCAACGGCTACAATCAACAGCATCCCCATCTCTGAAGACTA
CAGCGTCGCCAGCGCAGCTCTCTCTAGCGACGGCCGCATCTTCACTGGTGTCAATGTATATCATTTTACT
GGGGGACCTTGTGCAGAACTCGTGGTGCTGGGCACTGCTGCTGCTGCGGCAGCTGGCAACCTGACTTGTA
TCGTCGCGATCGGAAATGAGAACAGGGGCATCTTGAGCCCCTGCGGACGGTGCCGACAGGTGCTTCTCGA
TCTGCATCCTGGGATCAAAGCCATAGTGAAGGACAGTGATGGACAGCCGACGGCAGTTGGGATTCGTGAA
TTGCTGCCCTCTGGTTATGTGTGGGAGGGCTAAGAATTCTAACTAGAGCTCGCTGATCAGCCTCGACTGT
GCCTTCTAGTTGCCAGCCATCTGTTGTTTGCCCCTCCCCCGTGCCTTCCTTGACCCTGGAAGGTGCCACT
CCCACTGTCCTTTCCTAATAAAATGAGGAAATTGCATCGCATTGTCTGAGTAGGTGTCATTCTATTCTGG
GGGGTGGGGTGGGGCAGGACAGCAAGGGGGAGGATTGGGAAGAGAATAGCAGGCATGCTGGGGAGCGGCC
GCAGGAACCCCTAGTGATGGAGTTGGCCACTCCCTCTCTGCGCGCTCGCTCGCTCACTGAGGCCGGGCGA
CCAAAGGTCGCCCGACGCCCGGGCTTTGCCCGGGCGGCCTCAGTGAGCGAGCGAGCGCGCAGCTGCCTGC
AGGGGCGCCTGATGCGGTATTTTCTCCTTACGCATCTGTGCGGTATTTCACACCGCATA
[95 nt withheld, positions 6430-6524]
T
[46 nt withheld, positions 6526-6571]
C
[141 nt withheld, positions 6573-6713]
CCTTTGACGTTGGAGTCCACGTTCTTT
[37 nt withheld, positions 6741-6777]
ACTCTATCTCGGGCTATTCTTTTGATTTATAAGGGATTTTGCCGATTTCGGTCTATTGGTTAAAAAATGA
GCTGATTTAACAAAAATTTAACGCGAATTTTAACAAAATATTAACGTTTACAATTTTATGGTGCACTCTC
AGTACAATCTGCTCTGATGCCGCATAGTTAAGCCAGCCCCGACACCCGCCAACACCCGCTGACGCGCCCT
GACGGGCTTGTCTGCTCCCGGCATCCGCTTACAGACAAGCTGTGACCGTCTCCGGGAGCTGCATGTGTCA
GAGGTTTTCACCGTCATCACCGAAACGCGCGAGACGAAAGGGCCTCGTGATACGCCTATTTTTATAGGTT
AATGTCATGATAATAATGGTTTCTTAGACGTCAGGTGGCACTTTTCGGGGAAATGTGCGCGGAACCCCTA
TTTGTTTATTTTTCTAAATACATTCAAATATGTATCCGCTCATGAGACAATAACCCTGATAAATGCTTCA
ATAATATTGAAAAAGGAAGAGTATGAGTATTCAACATTTCCGTGTCGCCCTTATTCCCTTTTTTGCGGCA
TTTTGCCTTCCTGTTTTTGCTCACCCAGAAACGCTGGTGAAAGTAAAAGATGCTGAAGATCAGTTGGGTG
CACGAGTGGGTTACATCGAACTGGATCTCAACAGCGGTAAGATCCTTGAGAGTTTTCGCCCCGAAGAACG
TTTTCCAATGATGAGCACTTTTAAAGTTCTGCTATGTGGCGCGGTATTATCCCGTATTGACGCCGGGCAA
GAGCAACTCGGTCGCCGCATACACTATTCTCAGAATGACTTGGTTGAGTACTCACCAGTCACAGAAAAGC
ATCTTACGGATGGCATGACAGTAAGAGAATTATGCAGTGCTGCCATAACCATGAGTGATAACACTGCGGC
CAACTTACTTCTGACAACGATCGGAGGACCGAAGGAGCTAACCGCTTTTTTGCACAACATGGGGGATCAT
GTAACTCGCCTTGATCGTTGGGAACCGGAGCTGAATGAAGCCATACCAAACGACGAGCGTGACACCACGA
TGCCTGTAGCAATGGCAACAACGTTGCGCAAACTATTAACTGGCGAACTACTTACTCTAGCTTCCCGGCA
ACAATTAATAGACTGGATGGAGGCGGATAAAGTTGCAGGACCACTTCTGCGCTCGGCCCTTCCGGCTGGC
TGGTTTATTGCTGATAAATCTGGAGCCGGTGAGCGTGGAAGCCGCGGTATCATTGCAGCACTGGGGCCAG
ATGGTAAGCCCTCCCGTATCGTAGTTATCTACACGACGGGGAGTCAGGCAACTATGGATGAACGAAATAG
ACAGATCGCTGAGATAGGTGCCTCACTGATTAAGCATTGGTAACTGTCAGACCAAGTTTACTCATATATA
CTTTAGATTGATTTAAAACTTCATTTTTAATTTAAAAGGATCTAGGTGAAGATCCTTTTTGATAATCTCA
TGACCAAAATCCCTTAACGTGAGTTTTCGTTCCACTGAGCGTCAGACCCCGTAGAAAAGATCAAAGGATC
TTCTTGAGATCCTTTTTTTCTGCGCGTAATCTGCTGCTTGCAAACAAAAAAACCACCGCTACCAGCGGTG
GTTTGTTTGCCGGATCAAGAGCTACCAACTCTTTTTCCGAAGGTAACTGGCTTCAGCAGAGCGCAGATAC
CAAATACTGTTCTTCTAGTGTAGCCGTAGTTAGGCCACCACTTCAAGAACTCTGTAGCACCGCCTACATA
CCTCGCTCTGCTAATCCTGTTACCAGTGGCTGCTGCCAGTGGCGATAAGTCGTGTCTTACCGGGTTGGAC
TCAAGACGATAGTTACCGGATAAGGCGCAGCGGTCGGGCTGAACGGGGGGTTCGTGCACACAGCCCAGCT
TGGAGCGAACGACCTACACCGAACTGAGATACCTACAGCGTGAGCTATGAGAAAGCGCCACGCTTCCCGA
AGGGAGAAAGGCGGACAGGTATCCGGTAAGCGGCAGGGTCGGAACAGGAGAGCGCACGAGGGAGCTTCCA
GGGGGAAACGCCTGGTATCTTTATAGTCCTGTCGGGTTTCGCCACCTCTGACTTGAGCGTCGATTTTTGT
GATGCTCGTCAGGGGGGCGGAGCCTATGGAAAAACGCCAGCAACGCGGCCTTTTTACGGTTCCTGGCCTT
TTGCTGGCCTTTTGCTCACATGT
Features (pLannotate 1.2.2; 19 found; start..end, strand, type, name):
      1..241     +  promoter       U6 promoter: RNA polymerase III promoter for human U6 snRNA
    271..346     +  misc_RNA       gRNA scaffold: guide RNA scaffold for the Streptococcus pyogenes CRISPR/Cas9 system
    353..396     +  misc_RNA       gRNA scaffold (fragment): guide RNA scaffold for the Streptococcus pyogenes CRISPR/Cas9 system
    443..728     +  enhancer       CMV enhancer: human cytomegalovirus immediate early enhancer; contains an 18-bp deletion relative to the standard CMV enhancer
    730..1007    +  promoter       chicken β-actin promoter: No description available
   1008..1235    +  intron         hybrid intron: hybrid between chicken β-actin (CBA) and minute virus of mice (MMV) introns (Gray et al., 2011)
   1373..2974    +  CDS            Cas9(N): N-terminal portion of Streptococcus pyogenes Cas9 (Zetsche et al., 2015)
   2975..5473    +  CDS            Cas9(C): C-terminal portion of Streptococcus pyogenes Cas9 (Zetsche et al., 2015)
   5474..5521    +  CDS            nucleoplasmin NLS: bipartite nuclear localization signal from nucleoplasmin
   5587..5983    +  CDS            BSD (fragment): blasticidin S deaminase; Aspergillus terreus BSD; confers resistance to blasticidin
   6017..6128    +  polyA_signal   bGH poly(A) signal: bovine growth hormone polyadenylation signal
   6233..6373    +  repeat_region  AAV2 ITR: inverted terminal repeat of adeno-associated virus serotype 2 inverted
   6378..6429    -  misc_feature   bom (fragment): basis of mobility region from pBR322
   6448..6903    +  rep_origin     f1 ori (sequence partly withheld): f1 bacteriophage origin of replication; arrow indicates direction of (+) strand synthesis
   6904..6953    -  misc_feature   bom (fragment): basis of mobility region from pBR322
   7055..7090    -  CDS            rop (fragment): Rop protein, which maintains plasmids at low copy number; rop
   7185..7289    +  promoter       AmpR promoter: bla
   7290..8150    +  CDS            AmpR: β-lactamase; bla; confers resistance to ampicillin, carbenicillin, and related antibiotics
   8321..8909    +  rep_origin     ori: high-copy-number ColE1/pMB1/pBR322/pUC origin of replication
