[The description below was written by a language model from this plasmid's Addgene catalogue record and pLannotate feature annotations shown in this document.]
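Description:
pSpCas9(BB)-2A-Blast_HP1beta_gRNA is an all-in-one CRISPR plasmid of about 9 kb for mammalian cells. It is built on the pSpCas9(BB)-2A-Blast backbone and derived in part from an earlier Cas9/guide expression vector. It delivers wild-type Streptococcus pyogenes Cas9 together with a single guide RNA directed at the 5' end of the human HP1beta gene. In bacteria it replicates from a high-copy ColE1/pUC-type origin and is selected with ampicillin through the β-lactamase gene. An f1 phage origin is also present. The annotation also picks up a single AAV2 inverted terminal repeat and short bom and rop fragments, which appear to be backbone remnants rather than functional modules.

The plasmid carries two expression units. A human U6 RNA polymerase III promoter drives the guide, whose 20-nt spacer was inserted into BbsI sites that were destroyed during cloning, directly upstream of the S. pyogenes gRNA scaffold. A second, partial scaffold fragment is annotated just downstream. The second unit uses a hybrid CBA-type promoter (CMV enhancer, chicken β-actin promoter and a hybrid intron) to express Cas9, which the software annotates as contiguous N- and C-terminal portions. Cas9 is fused to a nucleoplasmin nuclear localization signal and followed by the blasticidin S deaminase coding sequence and a bGH polyadenylation signal. The plasmid name indicates that a 2A self-cleaving peptide links Cas9 to the resistance gene, although this element is not annotated separately in the feature table. This arrangement allows transfected cells to be enriched with blasticidin. The record supports use for cutting near the start of the HP1beta gene, but it does not say whether the aim is knockout, tagging or another edit.
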