Addgene plasmid #127908: pSpCas9(BB)-2A-Blast_HP1beta_gRNA
Purpose: WT Cas9 Vector with Blasticidin Selection Marker targeting the 5' end of the human HP1beta gene
Depositing lab: Mark Groudine. Depositing organization: Fred Hutchinson Cancer Center.
Backbone
  Vector backbone: pSpCas9(BB)-2A-Blast
  Vector type: CRISPR
Growth in bacteria
  Bacterial resistance: Ampicillin, 100 μg/mL
  Growth temperature: 37°C
  Growth strain: DH5alpha
  Copy number: Unknown
Gene/Insert
  Gene/Insert name: gRNA for Human 5' HP1beta
  gRNA/shRNA sequence: ggtgctagaagaggaggaag
  Cloning method: Restriction Enzyme; 5′ cloning site BbsI (destroyed during cloning); 3′ cloning site Bbsi (destroyed during cloning)
  Sequencing primers: 5′ cacctctgacttgagcgtcg
Resource information
  A portion of this plasmid was derived from a plasmid made by: https://www.addgene.org/42230/
Terms and licenses: Academic/Nonprofit Terms; Industry Terms: Not Available to Industry
How to cite: pSpCas9(BB)-2A-Blast_HP1beta_gRNA was a gift from Mark Groudine (Addgene plasmid # 127908 ; http://n2t.net/addgene:127908 ; RRID:Addgene_127908)
